>Addgene plasmid #29675 | mCherry-Rhotekin(8-89)-mCherry-C1 | depositor full sequence | sequence record 13785 | Author sequence
TAGTTATTAATAGTAATCAATTACGGGGTCATTAGTTCATAGCCCATATATGGAGTTCCGCGTTACATAA
CTTACGGTAAATGGCCCGCCTGGCTGACCGCCCAACGACCCCCGCCCATTGACGTCAATAATGACGTATG
TTCCCATAGTAACGCCAATAGGGACTTTCCATTGACGTCAATGGGTGGAGTATTTACGGTAAACTGCCCA
CTTGGCAGTACATCAAGTGTATCATATGCCAAGTACGCCCCCTATTGACGTCAATGACGGTAAATGGCCC
GCCTGGCATTATGCCCAGTACATGACCTTATGGGACTTTCCTACTTGGCAGTACATCTACGTATTAGTCA
TCGCTATTACCATGGTGATGCGGTTTTGGCAGTACATCAATGGGCGTGGATAGCGGTTTGACTCACGGGG
ATTTCCAAGTCTCCACCCCATTGACGTCAATGGGAGTTTGTTTTGGCACCAAAATCAACGGGACTTTCCA
AAATGTCGTAACAACTCCGCCCCATTGACGCAAATGGGCGGTAGGCGTGTACGGTGGGAGGTCTATATAA
GCAGAGCTGGTTTAGTGAACCGTCAGATCCGCTAGCGCTACCGGTCGCCACCATGGTGAGCAAGGGCGAG
GAGGATAACATGGCCATCATCAAGGAGTTCATGCGCTTCAAGGTGCACATGGAGGGCTCCGTGAACGGCC
ACGAGTTCGAGATCGAGGGCGAGGGCGAGGGCCGCCCCTACGAGGGCACCCAGACCGCCAAGCTGAAGGT
GACCAAGGGTGGCCCCCTGCCCTTCGCCTGGGACATCCTGTCCCCTCAGTTCATGTACGGCTCCAAGGCC
TACGTGAAGCACCCCGCCGACATCCCCGACTACTTGAAGCTGTCCTTCCCCGAGGGCTTCAAGTGGGAGC
GCGTGATGAACTTCGAGGACGGCGGCGTGGTGACCGTGACCCAGGACTCCTCCCTGCAGGACGGCGAGTT
CATCTACAAGGTGAAGCTGCGCGGCACCAACTTCCCCTCCGACGGCCCCGTAATGCAGAAGAAGACCATG
GGCTGGGAGGCCTCCTCCGAGCGGATGTACCCCGAGGACGGCGCCCTGAAGGGCGAGATCAAGCAGAGGC
TGAAGCTGAAGGACGGCGGCCACTACGACGCTGAGGTCAAGACCACCTACAAGGCCAAGAAGCCCGTGCA
GCTGCCCGGCGCCTACAACGTCAACATCAAGTTGGACATCACCTCCCACAACGAGGACTACACCATCGTG
GAACAGTACGAACGCGCCGAGGGCCGCCACTCCACCGGCGGCATGGACGAGCTGTACAAGTCCGGACTCA
GATCTATGGGACTGGAGGACCTCAATATGCTCTACATCCGGCAGATGGCACTCAGCCTGGAGGACACAGA
GCTGCAGAGGAAACTAGATCATGAGATCCGGATGAGGGATGGGGCCTGCAAGCTGCTGGCAGCCTGCTCC
CAGCGAGAGCAGGCTCTGGAAGCCACCAAGAGCCTGCTGGTGTGCAACAGCCGTATTCTCAGCTACATGG
GTGAGCTGCAGCGGCGAAAGGAGGCCCAGGTGCTGGAGAAGACAGGCGTCGACGGTACCGCGGGCCCGGG
ATCCGGAATGGTGAGCAAGGGCGAGGAGGATAACATGGCCATCATCAAGGAGTTCATGCGCTTCAAGGTG
CACATGGAGGGCTCCGTGAACGGCCACGAGTTCGAGATCGAGGGCGAGGGCGAGGGCCGCCCCTACGAGG
GCACCCAGACCGCCAAGCTGAAGGTGACCAAGGGTGGCCCCCTGCCCTTCGCCTGGGACATCCTGTCCCC
TCAGTTCATGTACGGCTCCAAGGCCTACGTGAAGCACCCCGCCGACATCCCCGACTACTTGAAGCTGTCC
TTCCCCGAGGGCTTCAAGTGGGAGCGCGTGATGAACTTCGAGGACGGCGGCGTGGTGACCGTGACCCAGG
ACTCCTCCCTGCAGGACGGCGAGTTCATCTACAAGGTGAAGCTGCGCGGCACCAACTTCCCCTCCGACGG
CCCCGTAATGCAGAAGAAGACCATGGGCTGGGAGGCCTCCTCCGAGCGGATGTACCCCGAGGACGGCGCC
CTGAAGGGCGAGATCAAGCAGAGGCTGAAGCTGAAGGACGGCGGCCACTACGACGCTGAGGTCAAGACCA
CCTACAAGGCCAAGAAGCCCGTGCAGCTGCCCGGCGCCTACAACGTCAACATCAAGTTGGACATCACCTC
CCACAACGAGGACTACACCATCGTGGAACAGTACGAACGCGCCGAGGGCCGCCACTCCACCGGCGGCATG
GACGAGCTGTACAAGTAAGCGGCCGCGACTCTAGATCATAATCAGCCATACCACATTTGTAGAGGTTTTA
CTTGCTTTAAAAAACCTCCCACACCTCCCCCTGAACCTGAAACATAAAATGAATGCAATTGTTGTTGTTA
ACTTGTTTATTGCAGCTTATAATGGTTACAAATAAAGCAATAGCATCACAAATTTCACAAATAAAGCATT
TTTTTCACTGCATTCTAGTTGTGGTTTGTCCAAACTCATCAATGTATCTTAAGGCGTAAATTGTAAGCGT
TAATATTTTGTTAAAATTCGCGTTAAATTTTTGTTAAATCAGCTCATTTTTTAACCAATAGGCCGAAATC
GGCAAAATCCCTTATAAATCAAAAGAATAGACCGAGATAGGGT
[37 nt withheld, positions 2704-2740]
AAAGAACGTGGACTCCAACGTCAAAGG
[49 nt withheld, positions 2768-2816]
T
[91 nt withheld, positions 2818-2908]
G
[124 nt withheld, positions 2910-3033]
CAGGTGGCACTTTTCGGGGAAATGTGCGCGGAACCCCTATTTGTTTATTTTTCTAAATACATTCAAATAT
GTATCCGCTCATGAGACAATAACCCTGATAAATGCTTCAATAATATTGAAAAAGGAAGAGTCCTGAGGCG
GAAAGAACCAGCTGTGGAATGTGTGTCAGTTAGGGTGTGGAAAGTCCCCAGGCTCCCCAGCAGGCAGAAG
TATGCAAAGCATGCATCTCAATTAGTCAGCAACCAGGTGTGGAAAGTCCCCAGGCTCCCCAGCAGGCAGA
AGTATGCAAAGCATGCATCTCAATTAGTCAGCAACCATAGTCCCGCCCCTAACTCCGCCCATCCCGCCCC
TAACTCCGCCCAGTTCCGCCCATTCTCCGCCCCATGGCTGACTAATTTTTTTTATTTATGCAGAGGCCGA
GGCCGCCTCGGCCTCTGAGCTATTCCAGAAGTAGTGAGGAGGCTTTTTTGGAGGCCTAGGCTTTTGCAAA
GATCGATCAAGAGACAGGATGAGGATCGTTTCGCATGATTGAACAAGATGGATTGCACGCAGGTTCTCCG
GCCGCTTGGGTGGAGAGGCTATTCGGCTATGACTGGGCACAACAGACAATCGGCTGCTCTGATGCCGCCG
TGTTCCGGCTGTCAGCGCAGGGGCGCCCGGTTCTTTTTGTCAAGACCGACCTGTCCGGTGCCCTGAATGA
ACTGCAAGACGAGGCAGCGCGGCTATCGTGGCTGGCCACGACGGGCGTTCCTTGCGCAGCTGTGCTCGAC
GTTGTCACTGAAGCGGGAAGGGACTGGCTGCTATTGGGCGAAGTGCCGGGGCAGGATCTCCTGTCATCTC
ACCTTGCTCCTGCCGAGAAAGTATCCATCATGGCTGATGCAATGCGGCGGCTGCATACGCTTGATCCGGC
TACCTGCCCATTCGACCACCAAGCGAAACATCGCATCGAGCGAGCACGTACTCGGATGGAAGCCGGTCTT
GTCGATCAGGATGATCTGGACGAAGAGCATCAGGGGCTCGCGCCAGCCGAACTGTTCGCCAGGCTCAAGG
CGAGCATGCCCGACGGCGAGGATCTCGTCGTGACCCATGGCGATGCCTGCTTGCCGAATATCATGGTGGA
AAATGGCCGCTTTTCTGGATTCATCGACTGTGGCCGGCTGGGTGTGGCGGACCGCTATCAGGACATAGCG
TTGGCTACCCGTGATATTGCTGAAGAGCTTGGCGGCGAATGGGCTGACCGCTTCCTCGTGCTTTACGGTA
TCGCCGCTCCCGATTCGCAGCGCATCGCCTTCTATCGCCTTCTTGACGAGTTCTTCTGAGCGGGACTCTG
GGGTTCGAAATGACCGACCAAGCGACGCCCAACCTGCCATCACGAGATTTCGATTCCACCGCCGCCTTCT
ATGAAAGGTTGGGCTTCGGAATCGTTTTCCGGGACGCCGGCTGGATGATCCTCCAGCGCGGGGATCTCAT
GCTGGAGTTCTTCGCCCACCCTAGGGGGAGGCTAACTGAAACACGGAAGGAGACAATACCGGAAGGAACC
CGCGCTATGACGGCAATAAAAAGACAGAATAAAACGCACGGTGTTGGGTCGTTTGTTCATAAACGCGGGG
TTCGGTCCCAGGGCTGGCACTCTGTCGATACCCCACCGAGACCCCATTGGGGCCAATACGCCCGCGTTTC
TTCCTTTTCCCCACCCCACCCCCCAAGTTCGGGTGAAGGCCCAGGGCTCGCAGCCAACGTCGGGGCGGCA
GGCCCTGCCATAGCCTCAGGTTACTCATATATACTTTAGATTGATTTAAAACTTCATTTTTAATTTAAAA
GGATCTAGGTGAAGATCCTTTTTGATAATCTCATGACCAAAATCCCTTAACGTGAGTTTTCGTTCCACTG
AGCGTCAGACCCCGTAGAAAAGATCAAAGGATCTTCTTGAGATCCTTTTTTTCTGCGCGTAATCTGCTGC
TTGCAAACAAAAAAACCACCGCTACCAGCGGTGGTTTGTTTGCCGGATCAAGAGCTACCAACTCTTTTTC
CGAAGGTAACTGGCTTCAGCAGAGCGCAGATACCAAATACTGTCCTTCTAGTGTAGCCGTAGTTAGGCCA
CCACTTCAAGAACTCTGTAGCACCGCCTACATACCTCGCTCTGCTAATCCTGTTACCAGTGGCTGCTGCC
AGTGGCGATAAGTCGTGTCTTACCGGGTTGGACTCAAGACGATAGTTACCGGATAAGGCGCAGCGGTCGG
GCTGAACGGGGGGTTCGTGCACACAGCCCAGCTTGGAGCGAACGACCTACACCGAACTGAGATACCTACA
GCGTGAGCTATGAGAAAGCGCCACGCTTCCCGAAGGGAGAAAGGCGGACAGGTATCCGGTAAGCGGCAGG
GTCGGAACAGGAGAGCGCACGAGGGAGCTTCCAGGGGGAAACGCCTGGTATCTTTATAGTCCTGTCGGGT
TTCGCCACCTCTGACTTGAGCGTCGATTTTTGTGATGCTCGTCAGGGGGGCGGAGCCTATGGAAAAACGC
CAGCAACGCGGCCTTTTTACGGTTCCTGGCCTTTTGCTGGCCTTTTGCTCACATGTTCTTTCCTGCGTTA
TCCCCTGATTCTGTGGATAACCGTATTACCGCCATGCAT
Features (pLannotate 1.2.2; 16 found; start..end, strand, type, name):
     61..364     +  enhancer       CMV enhancer: human cytomegalovirus immediate early enhancer
    365..568     +  promoter       CMV promoter: human cytomegalovirus (CMV) immediate early promoter
    613..1320    +  CDS            mCherry: mCherry is a basic (constitutively fluorescent) red fluorescent protein published in 2004, derived from Discosoma sp.. It is reported to be a very rapidly-maturing monomer with low acid sensitivity.
   1342..1587    +  CDS            Rtkn (fragment): RTKN_RAT - Experimental evidence at protein level: Swiss-Prot protein existence level 1. Mediates Rho signaling to activate NF-kappa-B and may confer increased resistance to apoptosis to cells in gastric tumorigenesis. May play a novel role in the organization of septin structures (By similarity). From Rattus norvegicus (Rat).
   1588..1614    +  misc_feature   MCS (fragment): multiple cloning site
   1618..2325    +  CDS            mCherry: mCherry is a basic (constitutively fluorescent) red fluorescent protein published in 2004, derived from Discosoma sp.. It is reported to be a very rapidly-maturing monomer with low acid sensitivity.
   2344..2427    +  CDS            large T antigen (fragment): large T antigen from SV40 (simian virus 40)
   2450..2571    +  polyA_signal   SV40 poly(A) signal: SV40 polyadenylation signal
   2605..3033    -  rep_origin     f1 ori (sequence partly withheld): f1 bacteriophage origin of replication; arrow indicates direction of (+) strand synthesis
   3060..3164    +  promoter       AmpR promoter: bla
   3166..3523    +  promoter       SV40 promoter: SV40 enhancer and early promoter
   3558..4352    +  CDS            NeoR/KanR: aminoglycoside phosphotransferase from Tn5; aph(3')-II (or nptII); confers resistance to neomycin, kanamycin, and G418 (Geneticin®)
   4373..4525    +  CDS            ble (fragment): BLE_KLEPN - Experimental evidence at protein level: Swiss-Prot protein existence level 1. Binding protein with a strong affinity to the bleomycin family of antibiotics. Binds to CL990; an antimitotic-antibiotic compound. From Klebsiella pneumoniae.
   4584..4631    +  polyA_signal   HSV TK poly(A) signal: herpes simplex virus thymidine kinase polyadenylation signal (Cole and Stacy, 1985)
   4722..4738    -  polyA_signal   bGH poly(A) signal (fragment): bovine growth hormone polyadenylation signal
   4960..5548    +  rep_origin     ori: high-copy-number ColE1/pMB1/pBR322/pUC origin of replication
