[The description below was written by a language model from this plasmid's Addgene catalogue record and pLannotate feature annotations shown in this document.]
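Description:
mCherry-Rhotekin(8-89)-mCherry-C1 is a mammalian expression plasmid built on the mCherry-C1 backbone, a C1-type fluorescent-protein fusion vector. It replicates at high copy in E. coli from a ColE1/pUC-type origin and also carries an f1 phage origin. Selection relies on a single NeoR/KanR (aminoglycoside phosphotransferase) gene placed behind tandem bacterial (bla) and SV40 early promoters and followed by the HSV TK polyadenylation signal. This arrangement gives kanamycin resistance in bacteria and allows G418 selection in mammalian cells. The short ble, bGH poly(A) and SV40 large T antigen matches in the feature table are fragmentary and appear to be backbone remnants rather than functional elements.

The payload is a single open reading frame driven by the human CMV immediate-early enhancer and promoter and terminated by the SV40 poly(A) signal. It encodes mCherry, then a fragment of mouse Rhotekin (Rtkn) covering amino acids 8–89, then a second mCherry. The Rhotekin fragment was inserted between XhoI and SalI sites, with a remnant of the multiple cloning site linking it to the downstream mCherry. The automated annotation matched the insert to the rat orthologue, but the catalogue entry gives the species as mouse. This N-terminal region of Rhotekin is generally known as a Rho-binding domain that associates preferentially with active, GTP-bound Rho. The record does not state the construct's purpose, but the associated publication concerns Rho GTPase activation in single dendritic spines during plasticity. This is consistent with use as a doubly mCherry-labelled binding partner, for example a fluorescence acceptor, in imaging sensors of Rho activity in living cells.
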