Addgene plasmid #29675: mCherry-Rhotekin(8-89)-mCherry-C1
Depositing lab: Ryohei Yasuda. Depositing organization: Duke University. Publication: Local, persistent activation of Rho GTPases during plasticity of single dendritic spines. Murakoshi H, Wang H, Yasuda R. Nature. 2011 Apr 7;472(7341):100-4. doi: 10.1038/nature09823. Epub 2011 Mar 20. PubMed 21423166.
Backbone
  Vector backbone: mCherry-C1
  Backbone size w/o insert (bp): 4645
  Vector type: Mammalian Expression
Growth in bacteria
  Bacterial resistance: Kanamycin, 50 μg/mL
  Growth temperature: 37°C
  Growth strain: DH5alpha
  Copy number: High Copy
Gene/Insert
  Gene/Insert name: Rhotekin
  Species: M. musculus (mouse)
  Insert size (bp): 252
  Mutation: aa 8-89
  Entrez Gene: Rtkn
  Tag / fusion protein: mCherry (N terminal on backbone); mCherry (C terminal on backbone)
  Cloning method: Restriction Enzyme; 5′ cloning site XhoI (not destroyed); 3′ cloning site SalI (not destroyed)
  Sequencing primers: 5′ sequence
Terms and licenses: Academic/Nonprofit Terms; Industry Terms: Not Available to Industry
How to cite: mCherry-Rhotekin(8-89)-mCherry-C1 was a gift from Ryohei Yasuda (Addgene plasmid # 29675 ; http://n2t.net/addgene:29675 ; RRID:Addgene_29675)
