>Addgene plasmid #29675 | mCherry-Rhotekin(8-89)-mCherry-C1 | addgene partial sequence | sequence record 34831 | 29675 with mRtkn-F 5'-TATGCTCTACATCCGGCAGA
AACTAGATCATGAGATCCGGATGAGGGATGGGGCCTGCAAGCTGCTGGCAGCCTGCTCCCAGCGAGAGCA
GGCTCTGGAAGCCACCAAGAGCCTGCTGGTGTGCAACAGCCGTATTCTCAGCTACATGGGTGAGCTGCAG
CGGCGAAAGGAGGCCCAGGTGCTGGAGAAGACAGGCGTCGACGGTACCGCGGGCCCGGGATCCGGAATGG
TGAGCAAGGGCGAGGAGGACAACATGGCCATCATCAAGGAGTTCATGCGCTTCAAGGTGCACATGGAGGG
CTCCGTGAACGGCCACGAGTTCGAGATCGAGGGCGAGGGCGAGGGCCGCCCCTACGAGGGCACCCAGACC
GCCAAGCTGAAGGTGACCAAGGGCGGCCCCCTGCCCTTCGCCTGGGACATCCTGTCCCCTCAGTTCATGT
ACGGCTCCAAGGCCTACGTGAAGCACCCCGCCGACATCCCCGACTACTTGAAGCTGTCCTTCCCCGAGGG
CTTCAAGTGGGAGCGCGTGATGAACTTCGAGGACGGCGGCGTGGTGACCGTGACCCAGGACTCCTCCCTG
CAGGACGGCGAGTTCATCTACAAGGTGAAGCTGCGCGGCACCAACTTCCCCTCCGACGGCCCCGTAATGC
AGAAGAAGACCATGGGCTGGGAGGCCTCCTCCGAGCGGATGTACCCCGAGGACGGCGCCCTGAAGGGCGA
GATCAAGCAGAGGCTGAAGCTGAAGGACGGCGGCCACTACGACGCCGAGGTCAAGACCACCTACAAGGCC
AAGAAGCCCGTGCAGCTGCCCGGCGCCTACAACGTCAACATCAAGCTGGACATCACCTCCCACAACGAGG
ACTACACCATCGTGGAACA
