>Addgene plasmid #29675 | mCherry-Rhotekin(8-89)-mCherry-C1 | addgene partial sequence | sequence record 34832 | 29675 with CMV-F
AGCAGAGCTGGTTTAGTGAACCGTCAGATCCGCTAGCGCTACCGGTCGCCACCATGGTGAGCAAGGGCGA
GGAGGACAACATGGCCATCATCAAGGAGTTCATGCGCTTCAAGGTGCACATGGAGGGCTCCGTGAACGGC
CACGAGTTCGAGATCGAGGGCGAGGGCGAGGGCCGCCCCTACGAGGGCACCCAGACCGCCAAGCTGAAGG
TGACCAAGGGCGGCCCCCTGCCCTTCGCCTGGGACATCCTGTCCCCTCAGTTCATGTACGGCTCCAAGGC
CTACGTGAAGCACCCCGCCGACATCCCCGACTACTTGAAGCTGTCCTTCCCCGAGGGCTTCAAGTGGGAG
CGCGTGATGAACTTCGAGGACGGCGGCGTGGTGACCGTGACCCAGGACTCCTCCCTGCAGGACGGCGAGT
TCATCTACAAGGTGAAGCTGCGCGGCACCAACTTCCCCTCCGACGGCCCCGTAATGCAGAAGAAGACCAT
GGGCTGGGAGGCCTCCTCCGAGCGGATGTACCCCGAGGACGGCGCCCTGAAGGGCGAGATCAAGCAGAGG
CTGAAGCTGAAGGACGGCGGCCACTACGACGCCGAGGTCAAGACCACCTACAAGGCCAAGAAGCCCGTGC
AGCTGCCCGGCGCCTACAACGTCAACATCAAGCTGGACATCACCTCCCACAACGAGGACTACACCATCGT
GGAACAGTACGAGCGCGCCGAGGGCCGCCACTCCACCGGCGGCATGGACGAGCTGTACAAGTCC
